>Addgene plasmid #126358 | pGWB14-LYX140 | addgene full sequence | sequence record 247494 | Addgene NGS Result
TCGGTCTTGCCTTGCTCGTCGGTGATGTACTTCACCAGCTCCGCGAAGTCGCTCTTCTTGATGGAGCGCA
TGGGGACGTGCTTGGCAATCACGCGCACCCCCCGGCCGTTTTAGCGGCTAAAAAAGTCATGGCTCTGCCC
TCGGGCGGACCACGCCCATCATGACCTTGCCAAGCTCGTCCTGCTTCTCTTCGATCTTCGCCAGCAGGGC
GAGGATCGTGGCATCACCGAACCGCGCCGTGCGCGGGTCGTCGGTGAGCCAGAGTTTCAGCAGGCCGCCC
AGGCGGCCCAGGTCGCCATTGATGCGGGCCAGCTCGCGGACGTGCTCATAGTCCACGACGCCCGTGATTT
TGTAGCCCTGGCCGACGGCCAGCAGGTAGGCCGACAGGCTCATGCCGGCCGCCGCCGCCTTTTCCTCAAT
CGCTCTTCGTTCGTCTGGAAGGCAGTACACCTTGATAGGTGGGCTGCCCTTCCTGGTTGGCTTGGTTTCA
TCAGCCATCCGCTTGCCCTCATCTGTTACGCCGGCGGTAGCCGGCCAGCCTCGCAGAGCAGGATTCCCGT
TGAGCACCGCCAGGTGCGAATAAGGGACAGTGAAGAAGGAACACCCGCTCGCGGGTGGGCCTACTTCACC
TATCCTGCCCGGCTGACGCCGTTGGATACACCAAGGAAAGTCTACACGAACCCTTTGGCAAAATCCTGTA
TATCGTGCGAAAAAGGATGGATATACCGAAAAAATCGCTATAATGACCCCGAAGCAGGGTTATGCAGCGG
AAAAGCGCCACGCTTCCCGAAGGGAGAAAGGCGGACAGGTATCCGGTAAGCGGCAGGGTCGGAACAGGAG
AGCGCACGAGGGAGCTTCCAGGGGGAAACGCCTGGTATCTTTATAGTCCTGTCGGGTTTCGCCACCTCTG
ACTTGAGCGTCGATTTTTGTGATGCTCGTCAGGGGGGCGGAGCCTATGGAAAAACGCCAGCAACGCGGCC
TTTTTACGGTTCCTGGCCTTTTGCTGGCCTTTTGCTCACATGTTCTTTCCTGCGTTATCCCCTGATTCTG
TGGATAACCGTATTACCGCCTTTGAGTGAGCTGATACCGCTCGCCGCAGCCGAACGACCGAGCGCAGCGA
GTCAGTGAGCGAGGAAGCGGAAGAGCGCCAGAAGGCCGCCAGAGAGGCCGAGCGCGGCCGTGAGGCTTGG
ACGCTAGGGCAGGGCATGAAAAAGCCCGTAGCGGGCTGCTACGGGCGTCTGACGCGGTGGAAAGGGGGAG
GGGATGTTGTCTACATGGCTCTGCTGTAGTGAGTGGGTTGCGCTCCGGCAGCGGTCCTGATCAATCGTCA
CCCTTTCTCGGTCCTTCAACGTTCCTGACAACGAGCCTCCTTTTCGCCAATCCATCGACAATCACCGCGA
GTCCCTGCTCGAACGCTGCGTCCGGACCGGCTTCGTCGAAGGCGTCTATCGCGGCCCGCAACAGCGGCGA
GAGCGGAGCCTGTTCAACGGTGCCGCCGCGCTCGCCGGCATCGCTGTCGCCGGCCTGCTCCTCAAGCACG
GCCCCAACAGTGAAGTAGCTGATTGTCATCAGCGCATTGACGGCGTCCCCGGCCGAAAAACCCGCCTCGC
AGAGGAAGCGAAGCTGCGCGTCGGCCGTTTCCATCTGCGGTGCGCCCGGTCGCGTGCCGGCATGGATGCG
CGCGCCATCGCGGTAGGCGAGCAGCGCCTGCCTGAAGCTGCGGGCATTCCCGATCAGAAATGAGCGCCAG
TCGTCGTCGGCTCTCGGCACCGAATGCGTATGATTCTCCGCCAGCATGGCTTCGGCCAGTGCGTCGAGCA
GCGCCCGCTTGTTCCTGAAGTGCCAGTAAAGCGCCGGCTGCTGAACCCCCAACCGTTCCGCCAGTTTGCG
TGTCGTCAGACCGTCTACGCCGACCTCGTTCAACAGGTCCAGGGCGGCACGGATCACTGTATTCGGCTGC
AACTTTGTCATGCTTGACACTTTATCACTGATAAACATAATATGTCCACCAACTTATCAGTGATAAAGAA
TCCGCGCGTTCAATCGGACCAGCGGAGGCTGGTCCGGAGGCCAGACGTGAAACCCAACATACCCCTGATC
GTAATTCTGAGCACTGTCGCGCTCGACGCTGTCGGCATCGGCCTGATTATGCCGGTGCTGCCGGGCCTCC
TGCGCGATCTGGTTCACTCGAACGACGTCACCGCCCACTATGGCATTCTGCTGGCGCTGTATGCGTTGGT
GCAATTTGCCTGCGCACCTGTGCTGGGCGCGCTGTCGGATCGTTTCGGGCGGCGGCCAATCTTGCTCGTC
TCGCTGGCCGGCGCCAGATCTGGGGAACCCTGTGGTTGGCATGCACATACAAATGGACGAACGGATAAAC
CTTTTCACGCCCTTTTAAATATCCGATTATTCTAATAAACGCTCTTTTCTCTTAGGTTTACCCGCCAATA
TATCCTGTCAAACACTGATAGTTTAAACTGAAGGCGGGAAACGACAATCTGATCATGAGCGGAGAATTAA
GGGAGTCACGTTATGACCCCCGCCGATGACGCGGGACAAGCCGTTTTACGTTTGGAACTGACAGAACCGC
AACGTTGAAGGAGCCACTCAGCCGCGGGTTTCTGGAGTTTAATGAGCTAAGCACATACGTCAGAAACCAT
TATTGCGCGTTCAAAAGTCGCCTAAGGTCACTATCAGCTAGCAAATATTTCTTGTCAAAAATGCTCCACT
GACGTTCCATAAATTCCCCTCGGTATCCAATTAGAGTCTCATATTCACTCTCAATCCAAATAATCTGCAC
CGGATCTGGATCGTTTCGCATGATTGAACAAGATGGATTGCACGCAGGTTCTCCGGCCGCTTGGGTGGAG
AGGCTATTCGGCTATGACTGGGCACAACAGACAATCGGCTGCTCTGATGCCGCCGTGTTCCGGCTGTCAG
CGCAGGGGCGCCCGGTTCTTTTTGTCAAGACCGACCTGTCCGGTGCCCTGAATGAACTGCAGGACGAGGC
AGCGCGGCTATCGTGGCTGGCCACGACGGGCGTTCCTTGCGCAGCTGTGCTCGACGTTGTCACTGAAGCG
GGAAGGGACTGGCTGCTATTGGGCGAAGTGCCGGGGCAGGATCTCCTGTCATCTCACCTTGCTCCTGCCG
AGAAAGTATCCATCATGGCTGATGCAATGCGGCGGCTGCATACGCTTGATCCGGCTACCTGCCCATTCGA
CCACCAAGCGAAACATCGCATCGAGCGAGCACGTACTCGGATGGAAGCCGGTCTTGTCGATCAGGATGAT
CTGGACGAAGAGCATCAGGGGCTCGCGCCAGCCGAACTGTTCGCCAGGCTCAAGGCGCGCATGCCCGACG
GCGATGATCTCGTCGTGACCCATGGCGATGCCTGCTTGCCGAATATCATGGTGGAAAATGGCCGCTTTTC
TGGATTCATCGACTGTGGCCGGCTGGGTGTGGCGGACCGCTATCAGGACATAGCGTTGGCTACCCGTGAT
ATTGCTGAAGAGCTTGGCGGCGAATGGGCTGACCGCTTCCTCGTGCTTTACGGTATCGCCGCTCCCGATT
CGCAGCGCATCGCCTTCTATCGCCTTCTTGACGAGTTCTTCTGAGCGGGACTCTGGGGTTCGAAATGACC
GACCAAGCGACGCCCAACCTGCCATCACGAGATTTCGATTCCACCGCCGCCTTCTATGAAAGGTTGGGCT
TCGGAATCGTTTTCCGGGACGCCGGCTGGATGATCCTCCAGCGCGGGGATCTCATGCTGGAGTTCTTCGC
CCACGGGATCTCTGCGGAACAGGCGGTCGAAGGTGCCGATATCATTACGACAGCAACGGCCGACAAGCAC
AACGCCACGATCCTGAGCGACAATATGATCGGGCCCGGCGTCCACATCAACGGCGTCGGCGGCGACTGCC
CAGGCAAGACCGAGATGCACCGCGATATCTTGCTGCGTTCGGATATTTTCGTGGAGTTCCCGCCACAGAC
CCGGATGATCCCCGATCGTTCAAACATTTGGCAATAAAGTTTCTTAAGATTGAATCCTGTTGCCGGTCTT
GCGATGATTATCATATAATTTCTGTTGAATTACGTTAAGCATGTAATAATTAACATGTAATGCATGACGT
TATTTATGAGATGGGTTTTTATGATTAGAGTCCCGCAATTATACATTTAATACGCGATAGAAAACAAAAT
ATAGCGCGCAAACTAGGATAAATTATCGCGCGCGGTGTCATCTATGTTACTAGATCGGGCCTCCTGTC
[82 nt withheld, positions 4269-4350]
GCTCTGAGGGA
[161 nt withheld, positions 4362-4522]
T
[41 nt withheld, positions 4524-4564]
T
[62 nt withheld, positions 4566-4627]
A
[35 nt withheld, positions 4629-4663]
CCTCCCTCAATCGGTTGAATGTCGCCCTTTTGTCTTTGGCCCAATACGCAAACCGCCTCTCCCCGCGCGT
TGGCCGATTCATTAATGCAGCTGGCACGACAGGTTTCCCGACTGGAAAGCGGGCAGTGAGCGCAACGCAA
TTAATGTGAGTTAGCTCACTCATTAGGCACCCCAGGCTTTACACTTTATGCTTCCGGCTCGTATGTTGTG
TGGAATTGTGAGCGGATAACAATTTCACACAGGAAACAGCTATGACCATGATTACGCCAAGCTTGCATGC
CTGCAGGTCCCCAGATTAGCCTTTTCAATTTCAGAAAGAATGCTAACCCACAGATGGTTAGAGAGGCTTA
CGCAGCAGGTCTCATCAAGACGATCTACCCGAGCAATAATCTCCAGGAAATCAAATACCTTCCCAAGAAG
GTTAAAGATGCAGTCAAAAGATTCAGGACTAACTGCATCAAGAACACAGAGAAAGATATATTTCTCAAGA
TCAGAAGTACTATTCCAGTATGGACGATTCAAGGCTTGCTTCACAAACCAAGGCAAGTAATAGAGATTGG
AGTCTCTAAAAAGGTAGTTCCCACTGAATCAAAGGCCATGGAGTCAAAGATTCAAATAGAGGACCTAACA
GAACTCGCCGTAAAGACTGGCGAACAGTTCATACAGAGTCTCTTACGACTCAATGACAAGAAGAAAATCT
TCGTCAACATGGTGGAGCACGACACACTTGTCTACTCCAAAAATATCAAAGATACAGTCTCAGAAGACCA
AAGGGCAATTGAGACTTTTCAACAAAGGGTAATATCCGGAAACCTCCTCGGATTCCATTGCCCAGCTATC
TGTCACTTTATTGTGAAGATAGTGGAAAAGGAAGGTGGCTCCTACAAATGCCATCATTGCGATAAAGGAA
AGGCCATCGTTGAAGATGCCTCTGCCGACAGTGGTCCCAAAGATGGACCCCCACCCACGAGGAGCATCGT
GGAAAAAGAAGACGTTCCAACCACGTCTTCAAAGCAAGTGGATTGATGTGATATCTCCACTGACGTAAGG
GATGACGCACAATCCCACTATCCTTCGCAAGACCCTTCCTCTATATAAGGAAGTTCATTTCATTTGGAGA
GAACACGGGGGACTCTAGAGTTATCAACAAGTTTGTACAAAAAAGCAGGCTCCACCACTAGTATGGCCAA
TGATGTCGAAGCTAAAGGATTCAACCCAGGCTTGATCGTCTTACTTCTTATTGGTGGGCTCGTGTTGGCG
TTTCTTATTGGAAACTATGTCCTTTATGTGTATGCCCAGAAAACCCTTCCTCCAAAGAAAAAGAAGCCAC
TCTCCAAGAAGAAGATGAAGAGGGAAAGGCTGAAGCAAGGTGTATCGGCACCCGGAGAGCCCGGGGACCC
AGCTTTCTTGTACAAAGTGGTTGATAACAGCGGGTTAATTAACATCTTTTACCCATACGATGTTCCTGAC
TATGCGGGCTATCCCTATGACGTCCCGGACTATGCAGGATCCTATCCATATGACGTTCCAGATTACGCTG
CTCAGTGCAGCGCTTAGAGCTCGAATTTCCCCGATCGTTCAAACATTTGGCAATAAAGTTTCTTAAGATT
GAATCCTGTTGCCGGTCTTGCGATGATTATCATATAATTTCTGTTGAATTACGTTAAGCATGTAATAATT
AACATGTAATGCATGACGTTATTTATGAGATGGGTTTTTATGATTAGAGTCCCGCAATTATACATTTAAT
ACGCGATAGAAAACAAAATATAGCGCGCAAACTAGGATAAATTATCGCGCGCGGTGTCATCTATGTTACT
AGATCGGGAATTAGCTTCATCAACGCAAGACATGCGCACGACCGTCTGACAGGAGAGGAATTTCCGACGA
GCACAGAAAGGACTTGCTCTTGGACGTAGGCCTATTTCTCAGGCACATGTATCAAGTGTTCGGACGTGGG
TTTTCGATGGTGTATCAGCCGCCGCCAACTGGGAGATGAGGAGGCTTTCTTGGGGGGCAGTCAGCAGTTC
ATTTCACAAGACAGAGGAACTTGTAAGGAGATGCACTGATTTATCTTGGCGCAAACCAGCAGGACGAATT
AGTGGGAATAGCCCGCGAATATCTAAGTTATGCCTGTCGGCATGAGCAGAAACTTCCAATTCGAAACAGT
TTGGAGAGGTTGTTTTTGGGCATACCTTTTGTTAGTCAGCCTCTCGATTGCTCATCGTCATTACACAGTA
CCGAAGTTTGATCGATCTAGTAACATAGATGACACCGCGCGCGATAATTTATCCTAGTTTGCGCGCTATA
TTTTGTTTTCTATCGCGTATTAAATGTATAATTGCGGGACTCTAATCATAAAAACCCATCTCATAAATAA
CGTCATGCATTACATGTTAATTATTACATGCTTAACGTAATTCAACAGAAATTATATGATAATCATCGCA
AGACCGGCAACAGGATTCAATCTTAAGAAACTTTATTGCCAAATGTTTGAACGATCTGCTTCGACGCACT
CCTTCTTTACTCCACCATCTCGTCCTTATTGAAAACGTGGGTAGCACCAAAACGAATCAAGTCGCTGGAA
CTGAAGTTACCAATCACGCTGGATGATTTGCCAGTTGGATTAATCTTGCCTTTCCCCGCATGAATAATAT
TGATGAATGCATGCGTGAGGGGTATTTCGATTTTGGCAATAGCTGCAATTGCCGCGACATCCTCCAACGA
GCATAATTCTTCAGAAAAATAGCGATGTTCCATGTTGTCAGGGCATGCATGATGCACGTTATGAGGTGAC
GGTGCTAGGCAGTATTCCCTCAAAGTTTCATAGTCAGTATCATATTCATCATTGCATTCCTGCAAGAGAG
AATTGAGACGCAATCCACACGCTGCGGCAACCTTCCGGCGTTCGTGGTCTATTTGCTCTTGGACGTTGCA
AACGTAAGTGTTGGATCCCGGTCGGCATCTACTCTATTCCTTTGCCCTCGGACGAGTGCTGGGGCGTCGG
TTTCCACTATCGGCGAGTACTTCTACACAGCCATCGGTCCAGACGGCCGCGCTTCTGCGGGCGATTTGTG
TACGCCCGACAGTCCCGGCTCCGGATCGGACGATTGCGTCGCATCGACCCTGCGCCCAAGCTGCATCATC
GAAATTGCCGTCAACCAAGCTCTGATAGAGTTGGTCAAGACCAATGCGGAGCATATACGCCCGGAGCCGC
GGCGATCCTGCAAGCTCCGGATGCCTCCGCTCGAAGTAGCGCGTCTGCTGCTCCATACAAGCCAACCACG
GCCTCCAGAAGAAGATGTTGGCGACCTCGTATTGGGAATCCCCGAACATCGCCTCGCTCCAGTCAATGAC
CGCTGTTATGCGGCCATTGTCCGTCAGGACATTGTTGGAGCCGAAATCCGCGTGCACGAGGTGCCGGACT
TCGGGGCAGTCCTCGGCCCAAAGCATCAGCTCATCGAGAGCCTGCGCGACGGACGCACTGACGGTGTCGT
CCATCACAGTTTGCCAGTGATACACATGGGGATCAGCAATCGCGCATATGAAATCACGCCATGTAGTGTA
TTGACCGATTCCTTGCGGTCCGAATGGGCCGAACCCGCTCGTCTGGCTAAGATCGGCCGCAGCGATCGCA
TCCATGGCCTCCGCGACCGGCTGCAGAACAGCGGGCAGTTCGGTTTCAGGCAGGTCTTGCAACGTGACAC
CCTGTGCACGGCGGGAGATGCAATAGGTCAGGCTCTCGCTGAATTCCCCAATGTCAAGCACTTCCGGAAT
CGGGAGCGCGGCCGATGCAAAGTGCCGATAAACATAACGATCTTTGTAGAAACCATCGGCGCAGCTATTT
ACCCGCAGGACATATCCACGCCCTCCTACATCGAAGCTGAAAGCACGAGATTCTTCGCCCTCCGAGAGCT
GCATCAGGTCGGAGACGCTGTCGAACTTTTCGATCAGAAACTTCTCGACAGACGTCGCGGTGAGTTCAGG
CTTTTTCATATCGGGGTCGTCCTCTCCAAATGAAATGAACTTCCTTATATAGAGGAAGGGTCTTGCGAAG
GATAGTGGGATTGTGCGTCATCCCTTACGTCAGTGGAGATATCACATCAATCCACTTGCTTTGAAGACGT
GGTTGGAACGTCTTCTTTTTCCACGATGCTCCTCGTGGGTGGGGGTCCATCTTTGGGACCACTGTCGGCA
GAGGCATCTTGAACGATAGCCTTTCCTTTATCGCAATGATGGCATTTGTAGGTGCCACCTTCCTTTTCTA
CTGTCCTTTTGATGAAGTGACAGATAGCTGGGCAATGGAATCCGAGGAGGTTTCCCGATATTACCCTTTG
TTGAAAAGTCTCAATAGCCCTTTGGTCTTCTGAGACTGTATCTTTGATATTCTTGGAGTAGACGAGAGTG
TCGTGCTCCACCATGTTGACGGATCTCTAGGACGCGTCGACGCGTCGACGCGTCGACGCGTCGACGCGTC
CTAGAAGCTAATTCACTGGCCGTCGTTTTACAACGTCGTGACTGGGAAAACCCTGGCGTTACCCAACTTA
ATCGCCTTGCAGCACATCCCCCTTTCGCCAGCTGGCGTAATAGCGAAGAGGCCCGCACCGATCGCCCTTC
CCAACAGTTGCGCAGCCTGAATG
[44 nt withheld, positions 9307-9350]
C
[141 nt withheld, positions 9352-9492]
CCTTTGACGTTGGAGTCCACGTTCTTT
[37 nt withheld, positions 9520-9556]
ACCCTATCTCGGGCTATTCTTTTGATTTATAAGGGATTTTGCCGATTTCGGAACCACCATCAAACAGGAT
TTTCGCCTGCTGGGGCAAACCAGCGTGGACCGCTTGCTGCAACTCTCTCAGGGCCAGGCGGTGAAGGGCA
ATCAGCTGTTGCCCGTCTCACTGGTGAAAAGAAAAACCACCCCAGTACATTAAAAACGTCCGCAATGTGT
TATTAAGTTGTCTAAGCGTCAATTTGTTTACACCACAATATATCCTGCCACCAGCCAGCCAACAGCTCCC
CGACCGGCAGCTCGGCACAAAATCACCACTCGATACAGGCAGCCCATCAGTCCGGGACGGCGTCAGCGGG
AGAGCCGTTGTAAGGCGGCAGACTTTGCTCATGTTACCGATGCTATTCGGAAGAACGGCAACTAAGCTGC
CGGGTTTGAAACACGGATGATCTCGCGGAGGGTAGCATGTTGATTGTAACGATGACAGAGCGTTGCTGCC
TGTGATCAAATATCATCTCCCTCGCAGAGATCCGAATTATCAGCCTTCTTATTCATTTCTCGCTTAACCG
TGACAGGCTGTCGATCTTGAGAACTATGCCGACATAATAGGAAATCGCTGGATAAAGCCGCTGAGGAAGC
TGAGTGGCGCTATTTCTTTAGAAGTGAACGTTGACGATATCAACTCCCCTATCCATTGCTCACCGAATGG
TACAGGTCGGGGACCCGAAGTTCCGACTGTCGGCCTGATGCATCCCCGGCTGATCGACCCCAGATCTGGG
GCTGAGAAAGCCCAGTAAGGAAACAACTGTAGGTTCGAGTCGCGAGATCCCCCGGAACCAAAGGAAGTAG
GTTAAACCCGCTCCGATCAGGCCGAGCCACGCCAGGCCGAGAACATTGGTTCCTGTAGGCATCGGGATTG
GCGGATCAAACACTAAAGCTACTGGAACGAGCAGAAGTCCTCCGGCCGCCAGTTGCCAGGCGGTAAAGGT
GAGCAGAGGCACGGGAGGTTGCCACTTGCGGGTCAGCACGGTTCCGAACGCCATGGAAACCGCCCCCGCC
AGGCCCGCTGCGACGCCGACAGGATCTAGCGCTGCGTTTGGTGTCAACACCAACAGCGCCACGCCCGCAG
TTCCGCAAATAGCCCCCAGGACCGCCATCAATCGTATCGGGCTACCTAGCAGAGCGGCAGAGATGAACAC
GACCATCAGCGGCTGCACAGCGCCTACCGTCGCCGCGACCCCGCCCGGCAGGCGGTAGACCGAAATAAAC
AACAAGCTCCAGAATAGCGAAATATTAAGTGCGCCGAGGATGAAGATGCGCATCCACCAGATTCCCGTTG
GAATCTGTCGGACGATCATCACGAGCAATAAACCCGCCGGCAACGCCCGCAGCAGCATACCGGCGACCCC
TCGGCCTCGCTGTTCGGGCTCCACGAAAACGCCGGACAGATGCGCCTTGTGAGCGTCCTTGGGGCCGTCC
TCCTGTTTGAAGACCGACAGCCCAATGATCTCGCCGTCGATGTAGGCGCCGAATGCCACGGCATCTCGCA
ACCGTTCAGCGAACGCCTCCATGGGCTTTTTCTCCTCGTGCTCGTAAACGGACCCGAACATCTCTGGAGC
TTTCTTCAGGGCCGACAATCGGATCTCGCGGAAATCCTGCACGTCGGCCGCTCCAAGCCGTCGAATCTGA
GCCTTAATCACAATTGTCAATTTTAATCCTCTGTTTATCGGCAGTTCGTAGAGCGCGCCGTGCGTCCCGA
GCGATACTGAGCGAAGCAAGTGCGTCGAGCAGTGCCCGCTTGTTCCTGAAATGCCAGTAAAGCGCTGGCT
GCTGAACCCCCAGCCGGAACTGACCCCACAAGGCCCTAGCGTTTGCAATGCACCAGGTCATCATTGACCC
AGGCGTGTTCCACCAGGCCGCTGCCTCGCAACTCTTCGCAGGCTTCGCCGACCTGCTCGCGCCACTTCTT
CACGCGGGTGGAATCCGATCCGCACATGAGGCGGAAGGTTTCCAGCTTGAGCGGGTACGGCTCCCGGTGC
GAGCTGAAATAGTCGAACATCCGTCGGGCCGTCGGCGACAGCTTGCGGTACTTCTCCCATATGAATTTCG
TGTAGTGGTCGCCAGCAAACAGCACGACGATTTCCTCGTCGATCAGGACCTGGCAACGGGACGTTTTCTT
GCCACGGTCCAGGACGCGGAAGCGGTGCAGCAGCGACACCGATTCCAGGTGCCCAACGCGGTCGGACGTG
AAGCCCATCGCCGTCGCCTGTAGGCGCGACAGGCATTCCTCGGCCTTCGTGTAATACCGGCCATTGATCG
ACCAGCCCAGGTCCTGGCAAAGCTCGTAGAACGTGAAGGTGATCGGCTCGCCGATAGGGGTGCGCTTCGC
GTACTCCAACACCTGCTGCCACACCAGTTCGTCATCGTCGGCCCGCAGCTCGACGCCGGTGTAGGTGATC
TTCACGTCCTTGTTGACGTGGAAAATGACCTTGTTTTGCAGCGCCTCGCGCGGGATTTTCTTGTTGCGCG
TGGTGAACAGGGCAGAGCGGGCCGTGTCGTTTGGCATCGCTCGCATCGTGTCCGGCCACGGCGCAATATC
GAACAAGGAAAGCTGCATTTCCTTGATCTGCTGCTTCGTGTGTTTCAGCAACGCGGCCTGCTTGGCCTCG
CTGACCTGTTTTGCCAGGTCCTCGCCGGCGGTTTTTCGCTTCTTGGTCGTCATAGTTCCTCGCGTGTCGA
TGGTCATCGACTTCGCCAAACCTGCCGCCTCCTGTTCGAGACGACGCGAACGCTCCACGGCGGCCGATGG
CGCGGGCAGGGCAGGGGGAGCCAGTTGCACGCTGTCGCGCTCGATCTTGGCCGTAGCTTGCTGGACCATC
GAGCCGACGGACTGGAAGGTTTCGCGGGGCGCACGCATGACGGTGCGGCTTGCGATGGTTTCGGCATCCT
CGGCGGAAAACCCCGCGTCGATCAGTTCTTGCCTGTATGCCTTCCGGTCAAACGTCCGATTCATTCACCC
TCCTTGCGGGATTGCCCCGACTCACGCCGGGGCAATGTGCCCTTATTCCTGATTTGACCCGCCTGGTGCC
TTGGTGTCCAGATAATCCACCTTATCGGCAATGAAGTCGGTCCCGTAGACCGTCTGGCCGTCCTTCTCGT
ACTTGGTATTCCGAATCTTGCCCTGCACGAATACCAGCGACCCCTTGCCCAAATACTTGCCGTGGGCCTC
GGCCTGAGAGCCAAAACACTTGATGCGGAAGAAGTCGGTGCGCTCCTGCTTGTCGCCGGCATCGTTGCGC
CACATCTAGGTACTAAAACAATTCATCCAGTAAAATATAATATTTTATTTTCTCCCAATCAGGCTTGATC
CCCAGTAAGTCAAAAAATAGCTCGACATACTGTTCTTCCCCGATATCCTCCCTGATCGACCGGACGCAGA
AGGCAATGTCATACCACTTGTCCGCCCTGCCGCTTCTCCCAAGATCAATAAAGCCACTTACTTTGCCATC
TTTCACAAAGATGTTGCTGTCTCCCAGGTCGCCGTGGGAAAAGACAAGTTCCTCTTCGGGCTTTTCCGTC
TTTAAAAAATCATACAGCTCGCGCGGATCTTTAAATGGAGTGTCTTCTTCCCAGTTTTCGCAATCCACAT
CGGCCAGATCGTTATTCAGTAAGTAATCCAATTCGGCTAAGCGGCTGTCTAAGCTATTCGTATAGGGACA
ATCCGATATGTCGATGGAGTGAAAGAGCCTGATGCACTCCGCATACAGCTCGATAATCTTTTCAGGGCTT
TGTTCATCTTCATACTCTTCCGAGCAAAGGACGCCATCGGCCTCACTCATGAGCAGATTGCTCCAGCCAT
CATGCCGTTCAAAGTGCAGGACCTTTGGAACAGGCAGCTTTCCTTCCAGCCATAGCATCATGTCCTTTTC
CCGTTCCACATCATAGGTGGTCCCTTTATACCGGCTGTCCGTCATTTTTAAATATAGGTTTTCATTTTCT
CCCACCAGCTTATATACCTTAGCAGGAGACATTCCTTCCGTATCTTTTACGCAGCGGTATTTTTCGATCA
GTTTTTTCAATTCCGGTGATATTCTCATTTTAGCCATTTATTATTTCCTTCCTCTTTTCTACAGTATTTA
AAGATACCCCAAGAAGCTAATTATAACAAGACGAACTCCAATTCACTGTTCCTTGCATTCTAAAACCTTA
AATACCAGAAAACAGCTTTTTCAAAGTTGTTTTCAAAGTTGGCGTATAACATAGTATCGACGGAGCCGAT
TTTGAAACCACAATTATGGGTGATGCTGCCAACTTACTGATTTAGTGTATGATGGTGTTTTTGAGGTGCT
CCAGTGGCTTCTGTTTCTATCAGCTGTCCCTCCTGTTCAGCTACTGACGGGGTGGTGCGTAACGGCAAAA
GCACCGCCGGACATCAGCGCTATCTCTGCTCTCACTGCCGTAAAACATGGCAACTGCAGTTCACTTACAC
CGCTTCTCAACCCGGTACGCACCAGAAAATCATTGATATGGCCATGAATGGCGTTGGATGCCGGGCAACA
GCCCGCATTATGGGCGTTGGCCTCAACACGATTTTACGTCACTTAAAAAACTCAGGCCGCAGTCGGTAAC
CTCGCGCATACAGCCGGGCAGTGACGTCATCGTCTGCGCGGAAATGGACGAACAGTGGGGCTATGTCGGG
GCTAAATCGCGCCAGCGCTGGCTGTTTTACGCGTATGACAGTCTCCGGAAGACGGTTGTTGCGCACGTAT
TCGGTGAACGCACTATGGCGACGCTGGGGCGTCTTATGAGCCTGCTGTCACCCTTTGACGTGGTGATATG
GATGACGGATGGCTGGCCGCTGTATGAATCCCGCCTGAAGGGAAAGCTGCACGTAATCAGCAAGCGATAT
ACGCAGCGAATTGAGCGGCATAACCTGAATCTGAGGCAGCACCTGGCACGGCTGGGACGGAAGTCGCTGT
CGTTCTCAAAATCGGTGGAGCTGCATGACAAAGTCATCGGGCATTATCTGAACATAAAACACTATCAATA
AGTTGGAGTCATTACCCAATTATGATAGAATTTACAAGCTATAAGGTTATTGTCCTGGGTTTCAAGCATT
AGTCCATGCAAGTTTTTATGCTTTGCCCATTCTATAGATATATTGATAAGCGCGCTGCCTATGCCTTGCC
CCCTGAAATCCTTACATACGGCGATATCTTCTATATAAAAGATATATTATCTTATCAGTATTGTCAATAT
ATTCAAGGCAATCTGCCTCCTCATCCTCTTCATCCTCTTCGTCTTGGTAGCTTTTTAAATATGGCGCTTC
ATAGAGTAATTCTGTAAAGGTCCAATTCTCGTTTTCATACCTCGGTATAATCTTACCTATCACCTCAAAT
GGTTCGCTGGGTTTATCGCACCCCCGAACACGAGCACGGCACCCGCGACCACTATGCCAAGAATGCCCAA
GGTAAAAATTGCCGGCCCCGCCATGAAGTCCGTGAATGCCCCGACGGCCGAAGTGAAGGGCAGGCCGCCA
CCCAGGCCGCCGCCCTCACTGCCCGGCACCTGGTCGCTGAATGTCGATGCCAGCACCTGCGGCACGTCAA
TGCTTCCGGGCGTCGCGCTCGGGCTGATCGCCCATCCCGTTACTGCCCCGATCCCGGCAATGGCAAGGAC
TGCCAGCGCTGCCATTTTTGGGGTGAGGCCGTTCGCGGCCGAGGGGCGCAGCCCCTGGGGGGATGGGAGG
CCCGCGTTAGCGGGCCGGGAGGGTTCGAGAAGGGGGGGCACCCCCCTTCGGCGTGCGCGGTCACGCGCAC
AGGGCGCAGCCCTGGTTAAAAACAAGGTTTATAAATATTGGTTTAAAAGCAGGTTAAAAGACAGGTTAGC
GGTGGCCGAAAAACGGGCGGAAACCCTTGCAAATGCTGGATTTTCTGCCTGTGGACAGCCCCTCAAATGT
CAATAGGTGCGCCCCTCATCTGTCAGCACTCTGCCCCTCAAGTGTCAAGGATCGCGCCCCTCATCTGTCA
GTAGTCGCGCCCCTCAAGTGTCAATACCGCAGGGCACTTATCCCCAGGCTTGTCCACATCATCTGTGGGA
AACTCGCGTAAAATCAGGCGTTTTCGCCGATTTGCGAGGCTGGCCAGCTCCACGTCGCCGGCCGAAATCG
AGCCTGCCCCTCATCTGTCAACGCCGCGCCGGGTGAGTCGGCCCCTCAAGTGTCAACGTCCGCCCCTCAT
CTGTCAGTGAGGGCCAAGTTTTCCGCGAGGTATCCACAACGCCGGCGGCCGCGGTGTCTCGCACACGGCT
TCGACGGCGTTTCTGGCGCGTTTGCAGGGCCATAGACGGCCGCCAGCCCAGCGGCGAGGGCAACCAGCCC
GGTGAGCGTCGGAAAGGCGC
Features (pLannotate 1.2.2; 41 found; start..end, strand, type, name):
      3..89      -  CDS            traI (fragment): TRAI6_ECOLX - Experimental evidence at protein level: Swiss-Prot protein existence level 1. The initiation process of transfer DNA synthesis requires the interaction of at least three plasmid-specific components (TraH, I, and J) at the transfer origin resulting in the assembly of a specialised nucleoprotein complex - the relaxosome. Site- and strand-specific cleavage at the transfer origin is dependent on TraI and TraJ. From Escherichia coli.
    127..498     -  CDS            traJ: oriT-recognizing protein; traJ
    531..640     -  oriT           oriT: incP origin of transfer
    772..962     +  rep_origin     ori (fragment): high-copy-number ColE1/pMB1/pBR322/pUC origin of replication
   1321..1971    -  CDS            TetR: tetracycline resistance regulatory protein; tetR
   2077..2326    +  CDS            TcR (fragment): tetracycline efflux protein; tetA; confers resistance to tetracycline
   2436..2460    -  misc_feature   RB T-DNA repeat: right border repeat from nopaline C58 T-DNA
   2616..2799    +  promoter       NOS promoter: nopaline synthase promoter NOS promoter
   2820..3614    +  CDS            NeoR/KanR: aminoglycoside phosphotransferase from Tn5; aph(3')-II (or nptII); confers resistance to neomycin, kanamycin, and G418 (Geneticin®)
   3635..3784    +  CDS            ble (fragment): BLE_KLEPN - Experimental evidence at protein level: Swiss-Prot protein existence level 1. Binding protein with a strong affinity to the bleomycin family of antibiotics. Binds to CL990; an antimitotic-antibiotic compound. From Klebsiella pneumoniae.
   3791..3997    +  CDS            ocd (fragment): OCD_AGRFC - Experimental evidence at protein level: Swiss-Prot protein existence level 1. Catalyzes the conversion of L-ornithine into L-proline with release of ammonia. Is involved in the utilization of nopaline, a catabolic pathway that proceeds through L-arginine and L-ornithine to L-proline. Nopaline is a predominant opine in plant cells transformed with Ti plasmid pTiC58. From Agrobacterium fabrum (strain C58 / ATCC 33970) (Agrobacterium tumefaciens (strain C58)).
   4004..4256    +  terminator     NOS terminator: nopaline synthase terminator and poly(A) signal
   4260..4703    +  CDS            M13 gene III (fragment) (sequence partly withheld): pIII; III; minor coat protein
   4702..4792    +  CDS            lacI (fragment): lac repressor; lacI; The lac repressor binds to the lac operator to inhibit transcription in E. coli. This inhibition can be relieved by adding lactose or isopropyl-β-D-thiogalactopyranoside (IPTG).
   4805..4826    +  protein_bind   CAP binding site: CAP binding activates transcription in the presence of cAMP. E. coli catabolite activator protein
   4841..4871    +  promoter       lac promoter: promoter for the E. coli lac operon
   4875..4897    +  protein_bind   lac operator (fragment): The lac repressor binds to the lac operator to inhibit transcription in E. coli. This inhibition can be relieved by adding lactose or isopropyl-β-D-thiogalactopyranoside (IPTG). lac repressor encoded by lacI
   4932..4952    -  misc_feature   MCS (fragment): pUC18/19 multiple cloning site
   5443..5784    +  promoter       CaMV 35S promoter: strong constitutive promoter from cauliflower mosaic virus
   5810..5834    +  protein_bind   attB1: mutant version of attB; recombination site for the Gateway® BP reaction BP Clonase™
   5867..6052    +  CDS            S1FA: S1FA_MAIZE - Experimental evidence at transcript level: Swiss-Prot protein existence level 2. DNA-binding protein that specifically recognizes a negative element (S1F) within the RPS1 promoter. From Zea mays (Maize).
   6060..6084    -  protein_bind   attB2: mutant version of attB; recombination site for the Gateway® BP reaction BP Clonase™
   6113..6202    +  CDS            3xHA: three tandem HA epitope tags
   6236..6488    +  terminator     NOS terminator: nopaline synthase terminator and poly(A) signal
   6917..7169    -  terminator     NOS terminator: nopaline synthase terminator and poly(A) signal
   7193..7621    -  CDS            nos (fragment): DHNO_AGRT7 - Protein inferred from homology: Swiss-Prot protein existence level 3. From Agrobacterium tumefaciens (strain T37).
   7637..8662    -  CDS            HygR: aminoglycoside phosphotransferase from E. coli; aph(4)-Ia; confers resistance to hygromycin
   8672..9016    -  promoter       CaMV 35S promoter: strong constitutive promoter from cauliflower mosaic virus
   8673..8719    -  promoter       minimal CaMV 35S promoter: minimal 35S promoter from cauliflower mosaic virus
   9154..9309    +  CDS            lacZα (fragment) (sequence partly withheld): LacZα fragment of β-galactosidase; lacZ fragment
   9307..9607    +  rep_origin     M13 ori (fragment) (sequence partly withheld): M13 bacteriophage origin of replication; arrow indicates direction of (+) strand synthesis
   9608..9738    +  CDS            lacI (fragment): lac repressor; lacI; The lac repressor binds to the lac operator to inhibit transcription in E. coli. This inhibition can be relieved by adding lactose or isopropyl-β-D-thiogalactopyranoside (IPTG).
   9792..9816    -  misc_feature   LB T-DNA repeat: left border repeat from nopaline C58 T-DNA
  11273..11392   -  CDS            tetR (fragment): TETR1_ECOLX - Experimental evidence at protein level: Swiss-Prot protein existence level 1. TetR is the repressor of the tetracycline resistance element; its N-terminal region forms a helix-turn-helix structure and binds DNA. Binding of tetracycline to TetR reduces the repressor affinity for the tetracycline resistance gene (tetA) promoter operator sites. From Escherichia coli.
  11412..12560   -  CDS            trfA: trans-acting replication protein that binds to and activates oriV
  12859..13653   -  CDS            KanR: aminoglycoside phosphotransferase; aphA-3; confers resistance to kanamycin
  13845..14612   +  mobile_element IS1: prokaryotic transposable element IS1
  14621..14770   -  CDS            satA (fragment): STA_BACSU - Also known as yyaR. Experimental evidence at protein level: Swiss-Prot protein existence level 1. Involved in resistance to streptothricin, a broad-spectrum antibiotic produced by streptomycetes. Detoxifies streptothricin via acetylation of the beta amino group of the first beta-lysyl moiety of streptothricin. From Bacillus subtilis (strain 168).
  14769..14963   -  CDS            satA (fragment): STA_BACSU - Also known as yyaR. Experimental evidence at protein level: Swiss-Prot protein existence level 1. Involved in resistance to streptothricin, a broad-spectrum antibiotic produced by streptomycetes. Detoxifies streptothricin via acetylation of the beta amino group of the first beta-lysyl moiety of streptothricin. From Bacillus subtilis (strain 168).
  14966..15241   -  CDS            klaC (fragment): KLAC_ECOLX - Also known as telB. Protein predicted: Swiss-Prot protein existence level 4. Belongs to the kla operon, which is associated with cryptic tellurite resistance, and IncW plasmid fertility inhibition. From Escherichia coli.
  15305..15936   -  rep_origin     oriV: incP origin of replication
