[The description below was written by a language model from this plasmid's Addgene catalogue record and pLannotate feature annotations shown in this document.]
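Description:
pGWB14-LYX140 is a plant binary expression vector built on the pGWB14 backbone and intended for Agrobacterium-mediated transient or stable expression of a Nicotiana benthamiana transcription factor. The backbone is a broad-host-range IncP-type replicon. It carries oriV with the trfA replication protein gene, plus oriT and traJ for mobilisation, which allows low-copy maintenance in both E. coli and Agrobacterium. Bacterial selection is by kanamycin through an aphA-3 KanR gene located outside the T-DNA. The annotation also picks up backbone remnants, including tetR and partial tetA sequences, an IS1 element, and fragments of lac and M13 sequences. These appear to be carried over from parental vectors and not to be functional payload.

The T-DNA is bounded by nopaline-type right and left border repeats and holds three cassettes. The expression cassette places the insert Niben101Scf10260g00003.1 under the strong constitutive CaMV 35S promoter. The coding sequence lies between attB1 and attB2 sites, although the record lists Gibson cloning as the assembly method. It is followed by a 3xHA epitope tag and a NOS terminator, so the protein is produced as a C-terminal HA fusion. The annotation tool matches this short open reading frame to maize S1FA, a DNA-binding protein, suggesting the insert is an S1Fa-like factor. The other two cassettes are plant selection markers: NOS promoter-driven NeoR/KanR (nptII) and 35S-driven hygromycin phosphotransferase, each with a NOS terminator. The catalogue entry names hygromycin as the selectable marker. The HA tag allows antibody-based detection or pull-down of the expressed factor, but the record does not state a specific downstream assay.
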