Addgene plasmid #126358: pGWB14-LYX140
Purpose: With a Nicotiana benthamiana transcription factor in PGWB14 backbone, for Agrobacterium mediated transient or stable expression corresponding transcription factor fused with a C-terminal HA tag.
Depositing lab: Silin Zhong. Depositing organization: Chinese University of Hong Kong.
Backbone
  Vector backbone: pGWB14
  Vector type: Plant Expression
  Selectable markers: Hygromycin
Growth in bacteria
  Bacterial resistance: Kanamycin, 50 μg/mL
  Growth temperature: 37°C
  Growth strain: DH5alpha
  Copy number: Low Copy
Gene/Insert
  Gene/Insert name: Niben101Scf10260g00003.1
  Species: Nicotiana benthamiana
  Promoter: CaMV 35S
  Tag / fusion protein: HA (C terminal on insert)
  Cloning method: Gibson Cloning
Terms and licenses: Academic/Nonprofit Terms; Industry Terms: Not Available to Industry
How to cite: pGWB14-LYX140 was a gift from Silin Zhong (Addgene plasmid # 126358 ; http://n2t.net/addgene:126358 ; RRID:Addgene_126358)
